LOCUS       Exported 878 bp ds-DNA linear SYN 31-MAY-2021
DEFINITION  synthetic linear DNA
ACCESSION   .
VERSION     .
KEYWORDS    pDONR223-DAPK1
SOURCE      synthetic DNA construct
  ORGANISM  synthetic DNA construct
REFERENCE   1 (bases 1 to 878)
  AUTHORS   Johannessen CM, Boehm JS, Kim SY, Thomas SR, Wardwell L, Johnson LA,
            Emery CM, Stransky N, Cogdill AP, Barretina J, Caponigro G,
            Hieronymus H, Murray RR, Salehi-Ashtiani K, Hill DE, Vidal M, Zhao
            JJ, Yang X, Alkan O, Kim S, Harris JL, Wilson CJ, Myer VE, Finan PM,
            Root DE, Roberts TM, Golub T, Flaherty KT, Dummer R, Weber BL,
            Sellers WR, Schlegel R, Wargo JA, Hahn WC, Garraway LA
  TITLE     COT drives resistance to RAF inhibition through MAP kinase pathway
            reactivation.
  JOURNAL   Nature. 2010 Nov 24. ():.
  PUBMED    21107320
REFERENCE   2 (bases 1 to 878)
  AUTHORS   .
  TITLE     Direct Submission
  JOURNAL   Exported May 31, 2021 from SnapGene Server 1.1.58
            http://www.snapgene.com
FEATURES             Location/Qualifiers
     source          1..878
                     /organism="synthetic DNA construct"
                     /mol_type="other DNA"
     protein_bind    54..78
                     /gene="mutant version of attB"
                     /label=attB1
                     /bound_moiety="BP Clonase(TM)"
                     /note="recombination site for the Gateway(R) BP reaction"
ORIGIN
        1 cgatagtgac ctgttcgttg caacaaattg atgagcaatg cttttttata atgccaactt
       61 tgtacaaaaa agttggcacc atgaccgtgt tcaggcagga aaacgtggat gattactacg
      121 acaccggcga ggaacttggc agtggacagt ttgcggttgt gaagaaatgc cgtgagaaaa
      181 gcaccggcct ccagtatgcc gccaaattca tcaagaaaag gaggactaag tccagccggc
      241 ggggtgtgag ccgcgaggac atcgagcggg aggtcagcat cctgaaggag atccagcacc
      301 ccaatgtcat caccctgcac gaggtctatg agaacaagac ggacgtcatc ctgatcttgg
      361 aactcgttgc aggtggcgag ctgtttgact tcttagctga aaaggaatct ttaactgaag
      421 aggaagcaac tgaatttctc aaacaaattc ttaatggtgt ttactacctg cactcccttc
      481 aaatcgccca ctttgatctt aagcctgaga acataatgct tttggataga aatgtcccca
      541 aacctcggat caagatcatt gactttgggt tggcccataa aattgacttt ggaaatgaat
      601 ttaaaaacat atttgggact ccagagtttg tcgctcctga gatagtcaac tatgaacctc
      661 ttggtcttga ggcagatatg tggagtatcg gggtaataac ctatatcctc ctaagtgggg
      721 cctccccatt tcttggagac actaagcaag aaacgttagc aatgtatccg ctgtcaacta
      781 cgatttgaga tgatacttca gtataccagt gccctagcca aagatttcat agagacttct
      841 ggtcagatcc aaagagagat gacattcaga tagttgca
//
