>Addgene plasmid #23480 | pDONR223-DAPK1 | addgene partial sequence | sequence record 29330 | 23480 with M13pUC-fwd
CCAATAATGATTTTATTTTGACTGATAGTGACCTGTTCGTTGCAACAAATTGATGAGCAATGCTTTTTTA
TAATGCCAACTTTGTACAAAAAAGTTGGCACCATGACCGTGTTCAGGCAGGAAAACGTGGATGATTACTA
CGACACCGGCGAGGAACTTGGCAGTGGACAGTTTGCGGTTGTGAAGAAATGCCGTGAGAAAAGCACCGGC
CTCCAGTATGCCGCCAAATTCATCAAGAAAAGGAGGACTAAGTCCAGCCGGCGGGGTGTGAGCCGCGAGG
ACATCGAGCGGGAGGTCAGCATCCTGAAGGAGATCCAGCACCCCAATGTCATCACCCTGCACGAGGTCTA
TGAGAACAAGACGGACGTCATCCTGATCTTGGAACTCGTTGCAGGTGGCGAGCTGTTTGACTTCTTAGCT
GAAAAGGAATCTTTAACTGAAGAGGAAGCAACTGAATTTCTCAAACAAATTCTTAATGGTGTTTACTACC
TGCACTCCCTTCAAATCGCCCACTTTGATCTTAAGCCTGAGAACATAATGCTTTTGGATAGAAATGTCCC
CAAACCTCGGATCAAGATCATTGACTTTGGGTTGGCCCATAAAATTGACTTTGGAAATGAATTTAAAAA
