>Addgene plasmid #23480 | pDONR223-DAPK1 | depositor partial sequence | sequence record 46879 | Author sequence, M13-rev
CAGGGGAGGCTTAGGCTGGATGGCAATAATGATTTTATTTTGACTGATAGTGACCTGTTCGTTGCAACAA
ATTGATAAGCAATGCTTTCTTATAATGCCAACTTTGTACAAGAAAGTTGGCAACCGGGATACAACAGAGC
TAATGGAATTGTAAGAGGTGCCGCTGTTGCAGCTCGAGGCATAGGCCTCCTGGCCATTGCCATCCAGGTT
GATTTTGAACACAGAGGATGCCTTCAGCAAAAAGTCTGCGGCATCCCGGCGACCCAGCTCCCTCAGTTTG
GACATGAGGGTGCCCACTGTGCTCTCAGGGTAGGTGGTCCATTCCCGCAGCAGGGCGTGGAGGGGGCTGG
GGAGGAAATCCTTGGGAGCCCCGTTACTGGTGTTGTACTTTGCCACGAGGTCAGGGAGGCCTAAGTTCAT
GGCGAGAAGGCACCAGTCCTTCCCCAGGGGGTCGGGCGGGTCCAGCAGGCGACTCAGTTTCCTCCGAGTG
AGGAGGTTCAGGTCTGATGCATGGATGTCCATGCCGAGGCTGGCCTGTGAGTAGACGTCGTGACACCCGA
AGCACATGATGCTGCTGAAGCTTTCCTTGTACCCCCCCATGGTGTTGGTCAGTGAGGTTTCCTTCAGAGT
CTGTGCCCGGAAGAAGTCCCGTGGCTGGTAGATCATGACGGGCTCATGGTGCTCCCGCAGCTGCTGGGGG
CTCAGGTAATGCTTCACGGTCAGGAGCCCTGGCAGCGTGGTGGCCATGACGTTCTCAATGGTGCTGCACA
CCGAGTCCAGCAGCAGGCAGCACTTGATCTTCTCCGTCTC
