[The description below was written by a language model from this plasmid's Addgene catalogue record and the feature table of its GenBank file.]
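Description:
pDONR223-DAPK1 is a Gateway entry-type clone built in the Invitrogen pDONR223 donor backbone (about 5 kb without insert) and carrying the open reading frame of human DAPK1, death-associated protein kinase 1 (also known as DAPK or ROCO3), as an insert of roughly 4.3 kb introduced by Gateway cloning. It is a high-copy bacterial plasmid selected with spectinomycin. The record does not list the origin of replication or any promoter. As a donor-vector clone it is a shuttle for the ORF rather than an expression construct, and the depositor states explicitly that it should not be used directly for transfection.

The key design feature is that the DAPK1 ORF lacks a stop codon. This lets the coding sequence be moved by Gateway recombination into a destination vector that supplies a C-terminal epitope tag of choice together with a stop codon. The depositor points to a set of four custom lentiviral destination vectors (pLX301 to pLX304) for expressing such ORFs in mammalian cells. M13 forward and reverse primer sites flank the insert for sequence verification. The associated publication concerns kinase-driven resistance to RAF inhibition through MAP kinase pathway reactivation, and the comments indicate that this clone is part of a kit of similar ORF clones.

The sequence record held for this plasmid is only a partial 878 bp read, not the full construct. Its single annotated feature is a short Gateway recombination site labelled attB1, presumably at the 5′ junction of the insert, so the backbone elements and most of the ORF are not covered by the annotation.
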