Addgene plasmid #23480: pDONR223-DAPK1
Depositing lab: William Hahn & David Root. Depositing organization: Dana-Farber Cancer Institute. Publication: COT drives resistance to RAF inhibition through MAP kinase pathway reactivation. Johannessen CM, Boehm JS, Kim SY, Thomas SR, Wardwell L, Johnson LA, Emery CM, Stransky N, Cogdill AP, Barretina J, Caponigro G, Hieronymus H, Murray RR, Salehi-Ashtiani K, Hill DE, Vidal M, Zhao JJ, Yang X, Alkan O, Kim S, Harris JL, Wilson CJ, Myer VE, Finan PM, Root DE, Roberts TM, Golub T, Flaherty KT, Dummer R, Weber BL, Sellers WR, Schlegel R, Wargo JA, Hahn WC, Garraway LA. Nature. 2010 Dec 16;468(7326):968-72. doi: 10.1038/nature09627 PubMed 21107320.
Backbone
  Vector backbone: pDONR223
  Backbone manufacturer: Invitrogen
  Backbone size w/o insert (bp): 5005
  Vector type: Gateway Donor vector
Growth in bacteria
  Bacterial resistance: Spectinomycin, 50 μg/mL
  Growth temperature: 37°C
  Growth strain: DH5alpha
  Copy number: High Copy
Gene/Insert
  Gene/Insert name: DAPK1 (alt name: death-associated protein kinase 1)
  Species: H. sapiens (human)
  Insert size (bp): 4293
  Entrez Gene: DAPK1 (a.k.a. DAPK, ROCO3)
  Cloning method: Gateway Cloning
  Sequencing primers: 5′ M13pUC-fwd; 3′ M13rev
Terms and licenses: Academic/Nonprofit Terms; Industry Terms: Not Available to Industry
Depositor comments: The ORF has no Stop codon. This design enables easy recombination into a destination vector to add an epitope tag of choice and Stop codon to the ORF. Do NOT use this plasmid directly for transfections. A set of 4 custom lentiviral vectors is available ( pLX301 (http://www.addgene.org/25895/) , pLX302 (http://www.addgene.org/25896/) , pLX303 (http://www.addgene.org/25897/) , pLX304 (http://www.addgene.org/25890/) ) to be used to express these ORFs in mammalian cells. These plasmids are not included in the kit and must be ordered separately.
How to cite: pDONR223-DAPK1 was a gift from William Hahn & David Root (Addgene plasmid # 23480 ; http://n2t.net/addgene:23480 ; RRID:Addgene_23480)
